>Addgene plasmid #212379 | pTwist-SARS-CoV-2 Spike-deltaC18 D614G (GGT) Q677H (CAT) D936Y (TAT) | addgene full sequence | sequence record 431620 | Addgene NGS Result
ATGTTTGTGTTCCTCGTTCTCCTGCCCCTCGTTTCTTCCCAATGCGTGAACCTCACAACTAGAACGCAGC
TCCCACCCGCTTACACGAACTCTTTTACTCGTGGAGTATACTATCCCGATAAAGTCTTTAGGTCCAGTGT
CCTTCATTCTACTCAAGACCTTTTCCTGCCATTCTTCTCAAATGTCACCTGGTTCCATGCTATCCACGTT
TCTGGCACCAACGGAACTAAACGATTTGATAATCCCGTCTTGCCATTTAACGATGGCGTATACTTTGCCT
CAACGGAGAAGTCCAACATTATCCGGGGATGGATATTTGGCACCACCCTGGACTCCAAGACACAGTCTCT
CCTCATTGTGAACAACGCCACCAATGTCGTCATCAAAGTCTGTGAATTTCAATTTTGTAACGATCCCTTT
CTCGGGGTTTATTATCATAAGAATAACAAGTCTTGGATGGAGTCAGAGTTCCGCGTTTACAGTTCCGCTA
ACAACTGTACTTTTGAGTACGTTTCCCAACCATTTCTCATGGATCTTGAAGGGAAGCAAGGCAACTTCAA
GAATCTCCGCGAATTTGTGTTTAAGAATATAGACGGCTACTTCAAAATTTATAGCAAGCATACCCCGATA
AATCTGGTTCGGGATCTCCCTCAAGGCTTCTCCGCGTTGGAACCCCTCGTGGACTTGCCGATTGGCATCA
ACATCACCCGGTTCCAAACCCTTCTTGCCCTTCATCGAAGCTACCTCACGCCTGGCGACAGTAGTAGTGG
TTGGACAGCGGGCGCAGCAGCCTACTATGTGGGATATTTGCAACCACGCACCTTTCTTCTCAAATATAAC
GAAAACGGAACAATTACCGATGCCGTAGACTGTGCCCTCGATCCCCTGTCCGAAACTAAATGCACACTCA
AGTCCTTCACAGTTGAGAAAGGCATATACCAAACCAGTAACTTCCGCGTCCAACCCACCGAATCCATTGT
TCGATTCCCTAACATCACCAATTTGTGTCCTTTCGGTGAAGTATTTAATGCCACTCGATTTGCATCAGTT
TATGCCTGGAATCGCAAGCGAATATCAAATTGTGTTGCAGATTATAGTGTCCTGTATAATAGCGCATCAT
TCAGCACTTTTAAGTGTTATGGGGTCAGCCCTACGAAATTGAATGACTTGTGTTTTACCAACGTTTACGC
AGATTCTTTCGTCATACGCGGCGACGAAGTCCGACAGATTGCACCGGGGCAAACCGGAAAGATAGCAGAC
TATAATTATAAGTTGCCGGATGACTTCACCGGCTGCGTTATAGCATGGAACTCCAATAATCTCGATTCAA
AAGTCGGCGGCAACTATAATTATCTTTACCGCCTGTTTCGCAAGTCAAATCTGAAGCCCTTTGAACGTGA
CATCTCCACCGAAATTTATCAAGCTGGCAGCACCCCATGTAATGGAGTGGAAGGGTTTAACTGTTATTTT
CCCCTTCAATCATACGGATTTCAACCAACAAATGGGGTGGGCTATCAACCATATCGGGTGGTAGTCTTGA
GCTTTGAGCTGCTCCACGCACCGGCTACAGTTTGCGGACCGAAGAAAAGCACTAACCTGGTGAAGAATAA
ATGTGTGAACTTCAACTTTAATGGGCTCACCGGAACAGGGGTGCTGACAGAATCAAACAAGAAATTTCTC
CCTTTTCAACAATTTGGTAGAGACATTGCCGATACCACAGATGCCGTCCGCGATCCGCAAACACTGGAAA
TCCTCGATATAACACCCTGTAGCTTCGGCGGGGTCAGCGTGATAACTCCCGGAACGAACACATCCAACCA
AGTGGCTGTCCTGTATCAAGGTGTCAACTGTACCGAAGTCCCTGTGGCGATACACGCCGACCAACTGACA
CCCACCTGGAGAGTCTACTCAACAGGTTCCAATGTCTTTCAAACTAGAGCGGGTTGTCTCATTGGCGCTG
AGCATGTCAATAATTCATACGAATGTGATATTCCTATTGGGGCAGGAATCTGTGCGTCTTATCAAACTCA
TACGAACTCACCACGGCGCGCTCGCTCAGTAGCCAGCCAGTCCATAATCGCCTATACCATGAGTCTCGGG
GCTGAGAACTCCGTGGCTTATTCAAACAATTCCATCGCAATCCCAACTAACTTTACCATTAGCGTTACCA
CGGAAATCTTGCCCGTCAGCATGACTAAGACGAGCGTAGACTGTACGATGTATATCTGTGGGGATTCCAC
CGAGTGTAGCAACCTCTTGCTTCAATACGGGTCTTTCTGTACTCAACTCAACCGAGCATTGACCGGAATT
GCGGTCGAACAAGACAAGAATACCCAAGAGGTGTTCGCACAAGTAAAGCAAATATACAAAACGCCGCCAA
TCAAAGATTTTGGCGGGTTTAATTTTAGCCAAATACTGCCAGACCCATCTAAGCCTTCAAAACGCAGCTT
TATCGAGGATCTGCTGTTCAACAAAGTTACGTTGGCTGACGCGGGTTTCATTAAGCAGTATGGGGATTGT
TTGGGAGACATTGCGGCCCGCGACCTTATCTGTGCTCAAAAATTCAATGGGTTGACAGTTCTGCCCCCTC
TGCTCACTGATGAGATGATTGCACAGTATACATCAGCATTGTTGGCAGGAACCATTACATCCGGCTGGAC
TTTTGGCGCGGGTGCGGCCCTTCAAATACCTTTCGCTATGCAAATGGCTTACAGATTCAATGGGATTGGT
GTCACGCAAAATGTATTGTATGAAAATCAGAAGCTGATCGCTAATCAATTTAACAGCGCGATTGGCAAGA
TCCAATATTCACTGTCAAGCACAGCGTCCGCCCTCGGCAAACTCCAAGATGTTGTGAATCAAAACGCCCA
GGCCCTGAATACCCTCGTGAAGCAACTGAGTTCTAACTTCGGCGCAATCTCCAGCGTCCTCAACGACATA
TTGTCCAGACTTGATAAGGTGGAAGCCGAGGTGCAAATTGATCGGCTCATCACAGGCAGGCTCCAGTCAC
TCCAAACTTATGTGACACAACAGTTGATCCGGGCTGCTGAGATACGAGCAAGCGCCAACCTGGCCGCCAC
TAAAATGTCAGAGTGCGTGCTCGGGCAGTCCAAACGGGTTGACTTTTGTGGCAAGGGCTATCACTTGATG
TCCTTCCCCCAATCCGCCCCACATGGAGTGGTCTTTCTCCACGTCACTTATGTCCCTGCTCAAGAGAAGA
ACTTTACGACAGCTCCAGCAATCTGTCACGATGGCAAAGCGCACTTTCCCAGGGAAGGCGTTTTCGTCAG
TAATGGCACGCATTGGTTTGTGACCCAAAGGAATTTCTATGAACCCCAAATCATAACCACTGACAATACA
TTTGTCTCAGGCAACTGTGATGTGGTCATTGGGATCGTGAACAACACGGTATATGATCCCCTGCAACCCG
AGTTGGATAGCTTCAAAGAGGAATTGGATAAATACTTTAAGAATCATACTTCACCCGATGTTGATCTCGG
GGACATATCAGGAATAAATGCAAGTGTCGTCAACATTCAGAAAGAGATTGATCGCCTTAATGAGGTCGCC
AAGAACTTGAATGAATCTTTGATCGACTTGCAAGAACTGGGCAAATACGAACAATATATTAAATGGCCCT
GGTACATTTGGTTGGGCTTTATCGCCGGACTTATAGCTATCGTTATGGTCACAATTATGTTGTGCTGTAT
GACTAGCTGTTGTTCCTGCTTGAAAGGATGTTGCAGTTGCGGATCTTGTTGTAAATAAAGGATCCTCTAG
AAGTTGTCTCCTCCTGCACTGACTGACTGATACAATCGATTTCTGGATCCGCAGGCCTAATCAACCTCTG
GATTACAAAATTTGTGAAAGATTGACTGGTATTCTTAACTATGTTGCTCCTTTTACGCTATGTGGATACG
CTGCTTTAATGCCTTTGTATCATGCTATTGCTTCCCGTATGGCTTTCATTTTCTCCTCCTTGTATAAATC
CTGGTTGCTGTCTCTTTATGAGGAGTTGTGGCCCGTTGTCAGGCAACGTGGCGTGGTGTGCACTGTGTTT
GCTGACGCAACCCCCACTGGTTGGGGCATTGCCACCACCTGTCAGCTCCTTTCCGGGACTTTCGCTTTCC
CCCTCCCTATTGCCACGGCGGAACTCATCGCCGCCTGCCTTGCCCGCTGCTGGACAGGGGCTCGGCTGTT
GGGCACTGACAATTCCGTGGTGTTGTCGGGGAAGCTGACGTCCTTTCCATGGCTGCTCGCCTGTGTTGCC
ACCTGGATTCTGCGCGGGACGTCCTTCTGCTACGTCCCTTCGGCCCTCAATCCAGCGGACCTTCCTTCCC
GCGGCCTGCTGCCGGCTCTGCGGCCTCTTCCGCGTCTTCGCCTTCGCCCTCAGACGAGTCGGATCTCCCT
TTGGGCCGCCTCCCCGCCTGTCTAGCTTGACTGACTGAGATACAGCGTACCTTCAGCTCACAGACATGAT
AAGATACATTGATGAGTTTGGACAAACCACAACTAGAATGCAGTGAAAAAAATGCTTTATTTGTGAAATT
TGTGATGCTATTGCTTTATTTGTAACCATTATAAGCTGCAATAAACAAGTTAACAACAACAATTGCATTC
ATTTTATGTTTCAGGTTCAGGGGGAGGTGTGGGAGGTTTTTTAAAGCAAGTAAAACCTCTACAAATGTGG
TATTGGCCCATCTCTATCGGTATCGTAGCATAACCCCTTGGGGCCTCTAAACGGGTCTTGAGGGGTTTTT
TGTGCCCCTCGGGCCGGATTGCTATCTACCGGCATTGGCGCAGAAAAAAATGCCTGATGCGACGCTGCGC
GTCTTATACTCCCACATATGCCAGATTCAGCAACGGATACGGCTTCCCCAACTTGCCCACTTCCATACGT
GTCCTCCTTACCAGAAATTTATCCTTAAGGTCGTCAGCTATCCTGCAGGCGATCTCTCGATTTCGATCAA
GACATTCCTTTAATGGTCTTTTCTGGACACCACTAGGGGTCAGAAGTAGTTCATCAAACTTTCTTCCCTC
CCTAATCTCATTGGTTACCTTGGGCTATCGAAACTTAATTAAGCGATCTGCATCTCAATTAGTCAGCAAC
CATAGTCCCGCCCCTAACTCCGCCCATCCCGCCCCTAACTCCGCCCAGTTCCGCCCATTCTCCGCCCCAT
CGCTGACTAATTTTTTTTATTTATGCAGAGGCCGAGGCCGCCTCGGCCTCTGAGCTATTCCAGAAGTAGT
GAGGAGGCTTTTTTGGAGGCCTAGGCTTTTGCAAAGGAGGTAGCCAACATGATTGAACAAGATGGATTGC
ACGCAGGTTCTCCCGCCGCTTGGGTGGAGAGGCTATTCGGCTATGACTGGGCACAACAGACAATCGGCTG
CTCTGATGCCGCCGTGTTCCGGCTGTCAGCGCAGGGGCGCCCGGTTCTTTTTGTCAAGACCGACCTGTCC
GGTGCCCTGAATGAACTCCAGGACGAGGCAGCGCGGCTATCGTGGCTGGCCACGACGGGCGTTCCTTGCG
CAGCTGTGCTCGACGTTGTCACTGAAGCGGGAAGGGACTGGCTGCTATTGGGCGAAGTGCCGGGGCAGGA
TCTCCTGTCATCTCACCTTGCTCCTGCCGAGAAAGTATCCATCATGGCTGATGCAATGCGGCGGCTGCAT
ACGCTTGATCCGGCTACCTGCCCATTCGACCACCAAGCGAAACATCGCATCGAGCGAGCACGTACTCGGA
TGGAAGCCGGTCTTGTCGATCAGGATGATCTGGACGAAGAGCATCAGGGGCTCGCGCCAGCCGAACTGTT
CGCCAGGCTCAAGGCGCGGATGCCCGACGGCGAGGATCTCGTCGTGACCCACGGCGATGCCTGCTTGCCG
AATATCATGGTGGAAAATGGCCGCTTTTCTGGATTCATCGACTGTGGCCGGCTGGGTGTGGCGGACCGCT
ATCAGGACATAGCGTTGGCTACCCGTGATATTGCTGAAGAGCTTGGCGGCGAATGGGCTGACCGCTTCCT
CGTGCTTTACGGTATCGCCGCTCCCGATTCGCAGCGCATCGCCTTCTATCGCCTTCTTGACGAGTTCTTC
TAGTATGTAAGCCCTGTGCCTTCTAGTTGCCAGCCATCTGTTGTTTGCCCCTCCCCCGTGCCTTCCTTGA
CCCTGGAAGGTGCCACTCCCACTGTCCTTTCCTAATAAAATGAGGAAATTGCATCGCATTGTCTGAGTAG
GTGTCATTCTATTCTGGGGGGTGGGGTGGGGCAGGACAGCAAGGGGGAGGATTGGGAAGACAATAGCAGG
CATGCTGGGGATGCGGTGGGCTCTATGGTTAATTAACCAGTCAAGTCAGCTACTTGGCGAGATCGACTTG
TCTGGGTTTCGACTACGCTCAGAATTGCGTCAGTCAAGTTCGATCTGGTCCTTGCTATTGCACCCGTTCT
CCGATTACGAGTTTCATTTAAATCATGTGAGCAAAAGGCCAGCAAAAGGCCAGGAACCGTAAAAAGGCCG
CGTTGCTGGCGTTTTTCCATAGGCTCCGCCCCCCTGACGAGCATCACAAAAATCGACGCTCAAGTCAGAG
GTGGCGAAACCCGACAGGACTATAAAGATACCAGGCGTTTCCCCCTGGAAGCTCCCTCGTGCGCTCTCCT
GTTCCGACCCTGCCGCTTACCGGATACCTGTCCGCCTTTCTCCCTTCGGGAAGCGTGGCGCTTTCTCATA
GCTCACGCTGTAGGTATCTCAGTTCGGTGTAGGTCGTTCGCTCCAAGCTGGGCTGTGTGCACGAACCCCC
CGTTCAGCCCGACCGCTGCGCCTTATCCGGTAACTATCGTCTTGAGTCCAACCCGGTAAGACACGACTTA
TCGCCACTGGCAGCAGCCACTGGTAACAGGATTAGCAGAGCGAGGTATGTAGGCGGTGCTACAGAGTTCT
TGAAGTGGTGGCCTAACTACGGCTACACTAGAAGAACAGTATTTGGTATCTGCGCTCTGCTGAAGCCAGT
TACCTTCGGAAAAAGAGTTGGTAGCTCTTGATCCGGCAAACAAACCACCGCTGGTAGCGGTGGTTTTTTT
GTTTGCAAGCAGCAGATTACGCGCAGAAAAAAAGGATCTCAAGAAGATCCTTTGATCTTTTCTACGGGGT
CTGACGCTCAGTGGAACGAAAACTCACGTTAAGGGATTTTGGTCATGAGATTATCAAAAAGGATCTTCAC
CTAGATCCTTTTAAATTAAAAATGAAGTTTTAAATCAATCTAAAGTATATATGAGTAAACTTGGTCTGAC
AGTTACCAATGCTTAATCAGTGAGGCACCTATCTCAGCGATCTGTCTATTTCGTTCATCCATAGTTGCAT
TTAAATTTCCGAACTCTCCAAGGCCCTCGTCGGAAAATCTTCAAACCTTTCGTCCGATCCATCTTGCAGG
CTACCTCTCGAACGAACTATCGCAAGTCTCTTGGCCGGCCTTGCGCCTTGGCTATTGCTTGGCAGCGCCT
ATCGCCAGGTATTACTCCAATCCCGAATATCCGAGATCGGGATCACCCGAGAGAAGTTCAACCTACATCC
TCAATCCCGATCTATCCGAGATCCGAGGAATATCGAAATCGGGGCGCGCCTGGTGTACCGAGAACGATCC
TCTCAGTGCGAGTCTCGACGATCCATATCGTTGCTTGGCAGTCAGCCAGTCGGAATCCAGCTTGGGACCC
AGGAAGTCCAATCGTCAGATATTGTACTCAAGCCTGGTCACGGCAGCGTACCGATCTGTTTAAACCTAGA
TATTGATAGTCTGATCGGTCAACGTATAATCGAGTCCTAGCTTTTGCAAACATCTATCAAGAGACAGGAT
CAGCAGGAGGCTTTCGCATGAGTATTCAACATTTCCGTGTCGCCCTTATTCCCTTTTTTGCGGCATTTTG
CCTTCCTGTTTTTGCTCACCCAGAAACGCTGGTGAAAGTAAAAGATGCTGAAGATCAGTTGGGTGCGCGA
GTGGGTTACATCGAACTGGATCTCAACAGCGGTAAGATCCTTGAGAGTTTTCGCCCCGAAGAACGCTTTC
CAATGATGAGCACTTTTAAAGTTCTGCTATGTGGCGCGGTATTATCCCGTATTGACGCCGGGCAAGAGCA
ACTCGGTCGCCGCATACACTATTCTCAGAATGACTTGGTTGAGTATTCACCAGTCACAGAAAAGCATCTT
ACGGATGGCATGACAGTAAGAGAATTATGCAGTGCTGCCATAACCATGAGTGATAACACTGCGGCCAACT
TACTTCTGACAACGATTGGAGGACCGAAGGAGCTAACCGCTTTTTTGCACAACATGGGGGATCATGTAAC
TCGCCTTGATCGTTGGGAACCGGAGCTGAATGAAGCCATACCAAACGACGAGCGTGACACCACGATGCCT
GTAGCAATGGCAACAACCTTGCGTAAACTATTAACTGGCGAACTACTTACTCTAGCTTCCCGGCAACAGT
TGATAGACTGGATGGAGGCGGATAAAGTTGCAGGACCACTTCTGCGCTCGGCCCTTCCGGCTGGCTGGTT
TATTGCTGATAAATCTGGAGCCGGTGAGCGTGGGTCTCGCGGTATCATTGCAGCACTGGGGCCAGATGGT
AAGCCCTCCCGTATCGTAGTTATCTACACGACGGGGAGTCAGGCAACTATGGATGAACGAAATAGACAGA
TCGCTGAGATAGGTGCCTCACTGATTAAGCATTGGTAACCGATTCTAGGTGCATTGGCGCAGAAAAAAAT
GCCTGATGCGACGCTGCGCGTCTTATACTCCCACATATGCCAGATTCAGCAACGGATACGGCTTCCCCAA
CTTGCCCACTTCCATACGTGTCCTCCTTACCAGAAATTTATCCTTAAGATCCCGAATCGTTTAAACTCGA
CTCTGGCTCTATCGAATCTCCGTCGTTTCGAGCTTACGCGAACAGCCGTGGCGCTCATTTGCTCGTCGGG
CATCGAATCTCGTCAGCTATCGTCAGCTTACCTTTTTGGCAGCGATCGCGGCTCCCGACATCTTGGACCA
TTAGCTCCACAGGTATCTTCTTCCCTCTAGTGGTCATAACAGCAGCTTCAGCTACCTCTCAATTCAAAAA
ACCCCTCAAGACCCGTTTAGAGGCCCCAAGGGGTTATGCTATCAATCGTTGCGTTACACACACAAAAAAC
CAACACACATCCATCTTCGATGGATAGCGATTTTATTATCTAACTGCTGATCGAGTGTAGCCAGATCTAG
TAATCAATTACGGGGTCATTAGTTCATAGCCCATATATGGAGTTCCGCGTTACATAACTTACGGTAAATG
GCCCGCCTGGCTGACCGCCCAACGACCCCCGCCCATTGACGTCAATAATGACGTATGTTCCCATAGTAAC
GCCAATAGGGACTTTCCATTGACGTCAATGGGTGGAGTATTTACGGTAAACTGCCCACTTGGCAGTACAT
CAAGTGTATCATATGCCAAGTACGCCCCCTATTGACGTCAATGACGGTAAATGGCCCGCCTGGCATTATG
CCCAGTACATGACCTTATGGGACTTTCCTACTTGGCAGTACATCTACGTATTAGTCATCGCTATTACCAT
GCTGATGCGGTTTTGGCAGTACATCAATGGGCGTGGATAGCGGTTTGACTCACGGGGATTTCCAAGTCTC
CACCCCATTGACGTCAATGGGAGTTTGTTTTGGCACCAAAATCAACGGGACTTTCCAAAATGTCGTAACA
ACTCCGCCCCATTGACGCAAATGGGCGGTAGGCGTGTACGGTGGGAGGTCTATATAAGCAGAGCTGGTTT
AGTGAACCGTCAGATCGCCTGGAGACGCCATCCACGCTGTTTTGACCTCCATAGAAGACACCGGGACCGA
TCCAGCCTCCCCTCGAAGCTTACATGTGGTACCGAGCTCGGATCCTGAGAACTTCAGGGTGAGTCTATGG
GACCCTTGATGTTTTCTTTCCCCTTCTTTTCTATGGTTAAGTTCATGTCATAGGAAGGGGAGAAGTAACA
GGGTACACATATTGACCAAATCAGGGTAATTTTGCATTTGTAATTTTAAAAAATGCTTTCTTCTTTTAAT
ATACTTTTTTGTTTATCTTATTTCTAATACTTTCCCTAATCTCTTTCTTTCAGGGCAATAATGATACAAT
GTATCATGCCTCTTTGCACCATTCTAAAGAATAACAGTGATAATTTCTGGGTTAAGGCAATAGCAATATT
TCTGCATATAAATATTTCTGCATATAAATTGTAACTGATGTAAGAGGTTTCATATTGCTAATAGCAGCTA
CAATCCAGCTACCATTCTGCTTTTATTTTATGGTTGGGATAAGGCTGGATTATTCTGAGTCCAAGCTAGG
CCCTTTTGCTAATCATGTTCATACCTCTTATCTTCCTCCCACAGCTCCTGGGCAACGTGCTGGTCTGTGT
GCTGGCCCATCACTTTGGCAAAGGCGGCCGCC
Features (pLannotate 1.2.2; 21 found; start..end, strand, type, name):
      1..3765    +  CDS            S: SPIKE_SARS2 - Experimental evidence at protein level: Swiss-Prot protein existence level 1. [Spike glycoprotein]: May down-regulate host tetherin (BST2) by lysosomal degradation, thereby counteracting its antiviral activity. From Severe acute respiratory syndrome coronavirus 2 (2019-nCoV) (SARS-CoV-2).
   3839..4427    +  misc_feature   WPRE: woodchuck hepatitis virus posttranscriptional regulatory element
   4480..4601    -  polyA_signal   SV40 poly(A) signal: SV40 polyadenylation signal
   4624..4693    -  CDS            large T antigen (fragment): large T antigen from SV40 (simian virus 40)
   4716..4762    +  terminator     T7 terminator: transcription terminator for bacteriophage T7 RNA polymerase
   4792..4928    +  terminator     rrnG terminator: transcription terminator from the E. coli ribosomal RNA rrnG operon (Albrechtsen et al., 1991)
   4973..5044    +  misc_feature   3' β-globin insulator: insulator downstream of the human β-globin locus (Farrell et al., 2002)
   5089..5285    +  promoter       SV40 promoter: SV40 early promoter
   5299..6090    +  CDS            neo: KKA2_KLEPN - Also known as kan, nptII. Experimental evidence at protein level: Swiss-Prot protein existence level 1. Resistance to kanamycin, neomycin, paromomycin, ribostamycin, butirosin and gentamicin B. From Klebsiella pneumoniae.
   6104..6328    +  polyA_signal   bGH poly(A) signal: bovine growth hormone polyadenylation signal
   6524..7112    -  rep_origin     ori: high-copy-number ColE1/pMB1/pBR322/pUC origin of replication
   7284..7348    -  CDS            bla(M) (fragment): β-lactamase lacking the signal sequence; bla(M); allows cytosolic expression of β-lactamase
   7858..8718    +  CDS            AmpR: β-lactamase; bla; confers resistance to ampicillin, carbenicillin, and related antibiotics
   8731..8867    +  terminator     rrnG terminator: transcription terminator from the E. coli ribosomal RNA rrnG operon (Albrechtsen et al., 1991)
   9019..9090    +  misc_feature   5' β-globin insulator: insulator upstream of the human β-globin locus (Farrell et al., 2002)
   9095..9141    -  terminator     T7 terminator: transcription terminator for bacteriophage T7 RNA polymerase
   9159..9207    -  polyA_signal   poly(A) signal: synthetic polyadenylation signal
   9288..9591    +  enhancer       CMV enhancer: human cytomegalovirus immediate early enhancer
   9664..9681    -  promoter       CMV promoter (fragment): human cytomegalovirus (CMV) immediate early promoter
   9744..9795    +  promoter       CMVd2 promoter: truncated human cytomegalovirus (CMV) immediate early promoter that yields moderately reduced expression relative to the full-length promoter
   9929..10404   +  intron         β-globin intron: internally truncated intron from human β-globin
