[The description below was written by a language model from this plasmid's Addgene catalogue record and pLannotate feature annotations shown in this document.]
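Description:
pTwist-SARS-CoV-2 Spike-deltaC18 D614G (GGT) Q677H (CAT) D936Y (TAT) is a mammalian expression plasmid of about 10.5 kb built on the Twist pTwist-CMV-BetaGlobin-WPRE-Neo backbone. It is propagated in E. coli from a high-copy ColE1/pUC-type origin under ampicillin selection (AmpR β-lactamase). A separate SV40 early promoter–neo–bGH poly(A) cassette provides a neomycin/G418-type marker for mammalian cells. Bacterial rrnG and T7 terminators, a synthetic poly(A) signal and short 5' and 3' β-globin insulator elements flank the expression units, presumably to limit transcriptional read-through between them.

The payload is a SARS-CoV-2 spike glycoprotein coding sequence carrying the substitutions D614G, Q677H and D936Y; the codons used for each change are noted in the plasmid name. The "deltaC18" designation indicates removal of the last 18 C-terminal residues, consistent with the annotated 3,765-nt open reading frame. This type of cytoplasmic tail truncation is commonly used to improve spike incorporation into pseudotyped particles. The catalogue lists the promoter as CAG, whereas the backbone name and the feature table point to a CMV enhancer and CMV promoter elements followed by a truncated human β-globin intron, so the two sources differ on this point. Downstream of the spike gene, a WPRE enhances transcript stability and expression. An SV40 poly(A) signal lies just beyond it but is annotated on the opposite strand.

The stated purpose is to supply this spike variant as the envelope protein for pseudovirus production. The associated study concerns SARS-CoV-2 escape from mRNA vaccine-induced humoral immunity, which suggests use in neutralization assays comparing spike variants.
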