Addgene plasmid #212379: pTwist-SARS-CoV-2 Spike-deltaC18 D614G (GGT) Q677H (CAT) D936Y (TAT)
Purpose: Encodes SARS-CoV-2 spike D614G, Q677H, D936Y for pseudovirus production
Depositing lab: Alejandro Balazs. Depositing organization: Massachusetts General Hospital. Publication: Ongoing evolution of SARS-CoV-2 drives escape from mRNA vaccine-induced humoral immunity. Roederer AL, Cao Y, Denis KS, Sheehan ML, Li CJ, Lam EC, Gregory DJ, Poznansky MC, Iafrate AJ, Canaday DH, Gravenstein S, Garcia-Beltran WF, Balazs AB. medRxiv [Preprint]. 2024 Mar 7:2024.03.05.24303815. doi: 10.1101/2024.03.05.24303815. PubMed 38496628.
Backbone
  Vector backbone: pTwist-CMV-BetaGlobin-WPRE-Neo
  Backbone manufacturer: Twist
  Vector type: Mammalian Expression
Growth in bacteria
  Bacterial resistance: Ampicillin, 100 μg/mL
  Growth temperature: 37°C
  Growth strain: DH5alpha
  Copy number: High Copy
Gene/Insert
  Gene/Insert name: SARS-CoV-2 Spike D614G, Q677H, D936Y
  Species: Severe acute respiratory syndrome coronavirus 2
  Mutation: D614G, Q677H, D936Y
  Entrez Gene: S (a.k.a. GU280_gp02, spike glycoprotein)
  Promoter: CAG
  Cloning method: Ligation Independent Cloning
Terms and licenses: Academic/Nonprofit Terms; Industry Terms: Not Available to Industry
Depositor comments: Please visit https://www.medrxiv.org/content/10.1101/2024.03.05.24303815v1 for medRxiv preprint.
How to cite: pTwist-SARS-CoV-2 Spike-deltaC18 D614G (GGT) Q677H (CAT) D936Y (TAT) was a gift from Alejandro Balazs (Addgene plasmid # 212379 ; http://n2t.net/addgene:212379 ; RRID:Addgene_212379)
